Addgene plasmid #72484: pCDH-EF1s
Purpose: (Empty Backbone) Express gene of interest under truncated EF-1 promoter
Depositing lab: Kazuhiro Oka. Depositing organization: Baylor College of Medicine.
Backbone
  Vector backbone: pCDH-CMV-MCS
  Backbone manufacturer: Systembio
  Backbone size (bp): 6421
  Modifications to backbone: ClaI/SalI fragment was replaced with EF1s + new MCS
  Vector type: Mammalian Expression, Lentiviral
Growth in bacteria
  Bacterial resistance: Ampicillin, 100 μg/mL
  Growth temperature: 37°C
  Growth strain: NEB Stable
  Copy number: High Copy
Gene/Insert
  Cloning method: Restriction Enzyme
  Sequencing primers: 3′ CAACACCACGGAATTGTCAG
Terms and licenses: Academic/Nonprofit Terms; Industry Terms: Not Available to Industry
How to cite: pCDH-EF1s was a gift from Kazuhiro Oka (Addgene plasmid # 72484 ; http://n2t.net/addgene:72484 ; RRID:Addgene_72484)
