[The description below was written by a language model from this plasmid's Addgene catalogue record and the feature table of its GenBank file.]
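Description:
pCDH-EF1s is an empty lentiviral expression backbone derived from the commercial pCDH-CMV-MCS vector, in which a ClaI/SalI fragment was replaced with a truncated EF-1 promoter ("EF1s") and a new multiple cloning site. The plasmid is about 6.4 kb, is propagated in E. coli at high copy from a ColE1/pUC-type origin, and is selected with ampicillin through the beta-lactamase gene. There is no annotated mammalian selection marker or reporter, so transduced cells cannot be selected or tracked through the vector alone.

The viral portion is HIV-1 based. A truncated 5' LTR is followed by the Psi packaging signal, the Rev response element for Rev-dependent nuclear export of the genomic RNA, and the cPPT/CTS element that aids nuclear import of the reverse-transcribed genome. The internal cassette begins with the human EF-1-alpha core promoter, joined to a segment annotated as a truncated HTLV-1 5' LTR, an arrangement commonly used as a compact composite promoter with enhanced expression. The short gap between this element and the WPRE is presumably where the new cloning site sits, although the site is not annotated in the feature table. WPRE boosts transcript stability and expression, and the Delta-U3 3' LTR makes the vector self-inactivating after integration. An SV40 poly(A) signal and SV40 origin lie downstream of the 3' LTR. The short gp41 peptide and Factor Xa annotations are probably incidental sequence matches within the viral sequences and WPRE, not functional tags.

The vector is intended for restriction cloning of a gene of interest for expression in mammalian cells, by transfection or after packaging into lentiviral particles with helper functions supplied in trans.
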