LOCUS       Exported 6427 bp ds-DNA circular SYN 12-MAY-2021
DEFINITION  Express gene of interest under truncated EF-1 promoter.
ACCESSION   .
VERSION     .
KEYWORDS    pCDH-EF1s
SOURCE      synthetic DNA construct
  ORGANISM  synthetic DNA construct
REFERENCE   1 (bases 1 to 6427)
  TITLE     express gene of interest under truncated EF-1 promoter
  JOURNAL   Unpublished
REFERENCE   2 (bases 1 to 6427)
  AUTHORS   .
  TITLE     Direct Submission
  JOURNAL   Exported May 12, 2021 from SnapGene Server 1.1.58
            http://www.snapgene.com
FEATURES             Location/Qualifiers
     source          1..6427
                     /organism="synthetic DNA construct"
                     /mol_type="other DNA"
     LTR             234..414
                     /label=5' LTR (truncated)
                     /note="truncated 5' long terminal repeat (LTR) from HIV-1"
     misc_feature    458..583
                     /label=HIV-1 Psi
                     /note="packaging signal of human immunodeficiency virus
                     type 1"
     misc_feature    1076..1309
                     /label=RRE
                     /note="The Rev response element (RRE) of HIV-1 allows for
                     Rev-dependent mRNA export from the nucleus to the
                     cytoplasm."
     CDS             1493..1537
                     /codon_start=1
                     /product="antigenic peptide corresponding to amino acids
                     655 to 669 of the HIV envelope protein gp41 (Lutje Hulsik
                     et al., 2013)"
                     /label=gp41 peptide
                     /note="recognized by the 2H10 single-chain llama nanobody"
                     /translation="KNEQELLELDKWASL"
     misc_feature    1804..1920
                     /label=cPPT/CTS
                     /note="central polypurine tract and central termination
                     sequence of HIV-1"
     promoter        1961..2172
                     /label=EF-1-alpha core promoter
                     /note="core promoter for human elongation factor
                     EF-1-alpha"
     LTR             2185..2453
                     /label=5' LTR (truncated)
                     /note="truncated 5' long terminal repeat (LTR) from human
                     T-cell leukemia virus (HTLV) type 1"
     misc_feature    2522..3110
                     /label=WPRE
                     /note="woodchuck hepatitis virus posttranscriptional
                     regulatory element"
     primer_bind     complement(2575..2595)
                     /label=WPRE-R
                     /note="WPRE, reverse primer"
     CDS             complement(2993..3004)
                     /codon_start=1
                     /product="Factor Xa recognition and cleavage site"
                     /label=Factor Xa site
                     /translation="IEGR"
     LTR             3184..3417
                     /label=3' LTR (Delta-U3)
                     /note="self-inactivating 3' long terminal repeat (LTR) from
                     HIV-1"
     polyA_signal    3489..3610
                     /label=SV40 poly(A) signal
                     /note="SV40 polyadenylation signal"
     primer_bind     complement(3526..3545)
                     /label=SV40pA-R
                     /note="SV40 polyA, reverse primer"
     primer_bind     3580..3599
                     /label=EBV-rev
                     /note="SV40 polyA terminator, reverse primer"
     rep_origin      3629..3764
                     /label=SV40 ori
                     /note="SV40 origin of replication"
     primer_bind     3691..3710
                     /label=SV40pro-F
                     /note="SV40 promoter/origin, forward primer"
     primer_bind     complement(3802..3818)
                     /label=M13 rev
                     /note="common sequencing primer, one of multiple similar
                     variants"
     primer_bind     complement(3802..3818)
                     /label=M13 Reverse
                     /note="In lacZ gene. Also called M13-rev"
     primer_bind     complement(3815..3837)
                     /label=M13/pUC Reverse
                     /note="In lacZ gene"
     protein_bind    3826..3842
                     /label=lac operator
                     /bound_moiety="lac repressor encoded by lacI"
                     /note="The lac repressor binds to the lac operator to
                     inhibit transcription in E. coli. This inhibition can be
                     relieved by adding lactose or
                     isopropyl-beta-D-thiogalactopyranoside (IPTG)."
     promoter        complement(3850..3880)
                     /label=lac promoter
                     /note="promoter for the E. coli lac operon"
     protein_bind    3895..3916
                     /label=CAP binding site
                     /bound_moiety="E. coli catabolite activator protein"
                     /note="CAP binding activates transcription in the presence
                     of cAMP."
     primer_bind     complement(4033..4050)
                     /label=L4440
                     /note="L4440 vector, forward primer"
     rep_origin      complement(4204..4792)
                     /direction=LEFT
                     /label=ori
                     /note="high-copy-number ColE1/pMB1/pBR322/pUC origin of
                     replication"
     primer_bind     complement(4284..4303)
                     /label=pBR322ori-F
                     /note="pBR322 origin, forward primer"
     CDS             complement(4963..5823)
                     /codon_start=1
                     /gene="bla"
                     /product="beta-lactamase"
                     /label=AmpR
                     /note="confers resistance to ampicillin, carbenicillin, and
                     related antibiotics"
                     /translation="MSIQHFRVALIPFFAAFCLPVFAHPETLVKVKDAEDQLGARVGYI
                     ELDLNSGKILESFRPEERFPMMSTFKVLLCGAVLSRIDAGQEQLGRRIHYSQNDLVEYS
                     PVTEKHLTDGMTVRELCSAAITMSDNTAANLLLTTIGGPKELTAFLHNMGDHVTRLDRW
                     EPELNEAIPNDERDTTMPVAMATTLRKLLTGELLTLASRQQLIDWMEADKVAGPLLRSA
                     LPAGWFIADKSGAGERGSRGIIAALGPDGKPSRIVVIYTTGSQATMDERNRQIAEIGAS
                     LIKHW"
     primer_bind     5586..5605
                     /label=Amp-R
                     /note="Ampicillin resistance gene, reverse primer"
     promoter        complement(5824..5928)
                     /gene="bla"
                     /label=AmpR promoter
     primer_bind     5996..6014
                     /label=pBRforEco
                     /note="pBR322 vectors, upsteam of EcoRI site, forward
                     primer"
     primer_bind     complement(6052..6074)
                     /label=pGEX 3'
                     /note="pGEX vectors, reverse primer"
     primer_bind     6174..6193
                     /label=pRS-marker
                     /note="pRS vectors, use to sequence yeast selectable
                     marker"
     primer_bind     6387..6409
                     /label=M13/pUC Forward
                     /note="In lacZ gene"
     primer_bind     6401..6418
                     /label=M13 Forward
                     /note="In lacZ gene. Also called M13-F20 or M13 (-21)
                     Forward"
     primer_bind     6402..6418
                     /label=M13 fwd
                     /note="common sequencing primer, one of multiple similar
                     variants"
ORIGIN
        1 acgcgtgtag tcttatgcaa tactcttgta gtcttgcaac atggtaacga tgagttagca
       61 acatgcctta caaggagaga aaaagcaccg tgcatgccga ttggtggaag taaggtggta
      121 cgatcgtgcc ttattaggaa ggcaacagac gggtctgaca tggattggac gaaccactga
      181 attgccgcat tgcagagata ttgtatttaa gtgcctagct cgatacaata aacgggtctc
      241 tctggttaga ccagatctga gcctgggagc tctctggcta actagggaac ccactgctta
      301 agcctcaata aagcttgcct tgagtgcttc aagtagtgtg tgcccgtctg ttgtgtgact
      361 ctggtaacta gagatccctc agaccctttt agtcagtgtg gaaaatctct agcagtggcg
      421 cccgaacagg gacctgaaag cgaaagggaa accagagctc tctcgacgca ggactcggct
      481 tgctgaagcg cgcacggcaa gaggcgaggg gcggcgactg gtgagtacgc caaaaatttt
      541 gactagcgga ggctagaagg agagagatgg gtgcgagagc gtcagtatta agcgggggag
      601 aattagatcg cgatgggaaa aaattcggtt aaggccaggg ggaaagaaaa aatataaatt
      661 aaaacatata gtatgggcaa gcagggagct agaacgattc gcagttaatc ctggcctgtt
      721 agaaacatca gaaggctgta gacaaatact gggacagcta caaccatccc ttcagacagg
      781 atcagaagaa cttagatcat tatataatac agtagcaacc ctctattgtg tgcatcaaag
      841 gatagagata aaagacacca aggaagcttt agacaagata gaggaagagc aaaacaaaag
      901 taagaccacc gcacagcaag cggccactga tcttcagacc tggaggagga gatatgaggg
      961 acaattggag aagtgaatta tataaatata aagtagtaaa aattgaacca ttaggagtag
     1021 cacccaccaa ggcaaagaga agagtggtgc agagagaaaa aagagcagtg ggaataggag
     1081 ctttgttcct tgggttcttg ggagcagcag gaagcactat gggcgcagcc tcaatgacgc
     1141 tgacggtaca ggccagacaa ttattgtctg gtatagtgca gcagcagaac aatttgctga
     1201 gggctattga ggcgcaacag catctgttgc aactcacagt ctggggcatc aagcagctcc
     1261 aggcaagaat cctggctgtg gaaagatacc taaaggatca acagctcctg gggatttggg
     1321 gttgctctgg aaaactcatt tgcaccactg ctgtgccttg gaatgctagt tggagtaata
     1381 aatctctgga acagattgga atcacacgac ctggatggag tgggacagag aaattaacaa
     1441 ttacacaagc ttaatacact ccttaattga agaatcgcaa aaccagcaag aaaagaatga
     1501 acaagaatta ttggaattag ataaatgggc aagtttgtgg aattggttta acataacaaa
     1561 ttggctgtgg tatataaaat tattcataat gatagtagga ggcttggtag gtttaagaat
     1621 agtttttgct gtactttcta tagtgaatag agttaggcag ggatattcac cattatcgtt
     1681 tcagacccac ctcccaaccc cgaggggacc cgacaggccc gaaggaatag aagaagaagg
     1741 tggagagaga gacagagaca gatccattcg attagtgaac ggatctcgac ggtatcggtt
     1801 aacttttaaa agaaaagggg ggattggggg gtacagtgca ggggaaagaa tagtagacat
     1861 aatagcaaca gacatacaaa ctaaagaatt acaaaaacaa attacaaaat tcaaaatttt
     1921 atcgatacaa ggatctgcga tcgctccggt gcccgtcagt gggcagagcg cacatcgccc
     1981 acagtccccg agaagttggg gggaggggtc ggcaattgaa cgggtgccta gagaaggtgg
     2041 cgcggggtaa actgggaaag tgatgtcgtg tactggctcc gcctttttcc cgagggtggg
     2101 ggagaaccgt atataagtgc agtagtcgcc gtgaacgttc tttttcgcaa cgggtttgcc
     2161 gccagaacac agctgaagct tcgaggggct cgcatctctc cttcacgcgc ccgccgccct
     2221 acctgaggcc gccatccacg ccggttgagt cgcgttctgc cgcctcccgc ctgtggtgcc
     2281 tcctgaactg cgtccgccgt ctaggtaagt ttaaagctca ggtcgagacc gggcctttgt
     2341 ccggcgctcc cttggagcct acctagactc agccggctct ccacgctttg cctgaccctg
     2401 cttgctcaac tctacgtctt tgtttcgttt tctgttctgc gccgttacag atccaagctg
     2461 tgaccggcgc ctacgctaga cggatccgct agcgtttaaa cgcggccgcg aattcgtcga
     2521 caatcaacct ctggattaca aaatttgtga aagattgact ggtattctta actatgttgc
     2581 tccttttacg ctatgtggat acgctgcttt aatgcctttg tatcatgcta ttgcttcccg
     2641 tatggctttc attttctcct ccttgtataa atcctggttg ctgtctcttt atgaggagtt
     2701 gtggcccgtt gtcaggcaac gtggcgtggt gtgcactgtg tttgctgacg caacccccac
     2761 tggttggggc attgccacca cctgtcagct cctttccggg actttcgctt tccccctccc
     2821 tattgccacg gcggaactca tcgccgcctg ccttgcccgc tgctggacag gggctcggct
     2881 gttgggcact gacaattccg tggtgttgtc ggggaaatca tcgtcctttc cttggctgct
     2941 cgcctgtgtt gccacctgga ttctgcgcgg gacgtccttc tgctacgtcc cttcggccct
     3001 caatccagcg gaccttcctt cccgcggcct gctgccggct ctgcggcctc ttccgcgtct
     3061 tcgccttcgc cctcagacga gtcggatctc cctttgggcc gcctccccgc ctggtacctt
     3121 taagaccaat gacttacaag gcagctgtag atcttagcca ctttttaaaa gaaaaggggg
     3181 gactggaagg gctaattcac tcccaacgaa aataagatct gctttttgct tgtactgggt
     3241 ctctctggtt agaccagatc tgagcctggg agctctctgg ctaactaggg aacccactgc
     3301 ttaagcctca ataaagcttg ccttgagtgc ttcaagtagt gtgtgcccgt ctgttgtgtg
     3361 actctggtaa ctagagatcc ctcagaccct tttagtcagt gtggaaaatc tctagcagta
     3421 gtagttcatg tcatcttatt attcagtatt tataacttgc aaagaaatga atatcagaga
     3481 gtgagaggaa cttgtttatt gcagcttata atggttacaa ataaagcaat agcatcacaa
     3541 atttcacaaa taaagcattt ttttcactgc attctagttg tggtttgtcc aaactcatca
     3601 atgtatctta tcatgtctgg ctctagctat cccgccccta actccgccca gttccgccca
     3661 ttctccgccc catggctgac taattttttt tatttatgca gaggccgagg ccgcctcggc
     3721 ctctgagcta ttccagaagt agtgaggagg cttttttgga ggcctagact tttgcagaga
     3781 cggcccaaat tcgtaatcat ggtcatagct gtttcctgtg tgaaattgtt atccgctcac
     3841 aattccacac aacatacgag ccggaagcat aaagtgtaaa gcctggggtg cctaatgagt
     3901 gagctaactc acattaattg cgttgcgctc actgcccgct ttccagtcgg gaaacctgtc
     3961 gtgccagctg cattaatgaa tcggccaacg cgcggggaga ggcggtttgc gtattgggcg
     4021 ctcttccgct tcctcgctca ctgactcgct gcgctcggtc gttcggctgc ggcgagcggt
     4081 atcagctcac tcaaaggcgg taatacggtt atccacagaa tcaggggata acgcaggaaa
     4141 gaacatgtga gcaaaaggcc agcaaaaggc caggaaccgt aaaaaggccg cgttgctggc
     4201 gtttttccat aggctccgcc cccctgacga gcatcacaaa aatcgacgct caagtcagag
     4261 gtggcgaaac ccgacaggac tataaagata ccaggcgttt ccccctggaa gctccctcgt
     4321 gcgctctcct gttccgaccc tgccgcttac cggatacctg tccgcctttc tcccttcggg
     4381 aagcgtggcg ctttctcata gctcacgctg taggtatctc agttcggtgt aggtcgttcg
     4441 ctccaagctg ggctgtgtgc acgaaccccc cgttcagccc gaccgctgcg ccttatccgg
     4501 taactatcgt cttgagtcca acccggtaag acacgactta tcgccactgg cagcagccac
     4561 tggtaacagg attagcagag cgaggtatgt aggcggtgct acagagttct tgaagtggtg
     4621 gcctaactac ggctacacta gaaggacagt atttggtatc tgcgctctgc tgaagccagt
     4681 taccttcgga aaaagagttg gtagctcttg atccggcaaa caaaccaccg ctggtagcgg
     4741 tggttttttt gtttgcaagc agcagattac gcgcagaaaa aaaggatctc aagaagatcc
     4801 tttgatcttt tctacggggt ctgacgctca gtggaacgaa aactcacgtt aagggatttt
     4861 ggtcatgaga ttatcaaaaa ggatcttcac ctagatcctt ttaaattaaa aatgaagttt
     4921 taaatcaatc taaagtatat atgagtaaac ttggtctgac agttaccaat gcttaatcag
     4981 tgaggcacct atctcagcga tctgtctatt tcgttcatcc atagttgcct gactccccgt
     5041 cgtgtagata actacgatac gggagggctt accatctggc cccagtgctg caatgatacc
     5101 gcgagaccca cgctcaccgg ctccagattt atcagcaata aaccagccag ccggaagggc
     5161 cgagcgcaga agtggtcctg caactttatc cgcctccatc cagtctatta attgttgccg
     5221 ggaagctaga gtaagtagtt cgccagttaa tagtttgcgc aacgttgttg ccattgctac
     5281 aggcatcgtg gtgtcacgct cgtcgtttgg tatggcttca ttcagctccg gttcccaacg
     5341 atcaaggcga gttacatgat cccccatgtt gtgcaaaaaa gcggttagct ccttcggtcc
     5401 tccgatcgtt gtcagaagta agttggccgc agtgttatca ctcatggtta tggcagcact
     5461 gcataattct cttactgtca tgccatccgt aagatgcttt tctgtgactg gtgagtactc
     5521 aaccaagtca ttctgagaat agtgtatgcg gcgaccgagt tgctcttgcc cggcgtcaat
     5581 acgggataat accgcgccac atagcagaac tttaaaagtg ctcatcattg gaaaacgttc
     5641 ttcggggcga aaactctcaa ggatcttacc gctgttgaga tccagttcga tgtaacccac
     5701 tcgtgcaccc aactgatctt cagcatcttt tactttcacc agcgtttctg ggtgagcaaa
     5761 aacaggaagg caaaatgccg caaaaaaggg aataagggcg acacggaaat gttgaatact
     5821 catactcttc ctttttcaat attattgaag catttatcag ggttattgtc tcatgagcgg
     5881 atacatattt gaatgtattt agaaaaataa acaaataggg gttccgcgca catttccccg
     5941 aaaagtgcca cctgacgtct aagaaaccat tattatcatg acattaacct ataaaaatag
     6001 gcgtatcacg aggccctttc gtctcgcgcg tttcggtgat gacggtgaaa acctctgaca
     6061 catgcagctc ccggagacgg tcacagcttg tctgtaagcg gatgccggga gcagacaagc
     6121 ccgtcagggc gcgtcagcgg gtgttggcgg gtgtcggggc tggcttaact atgcggcatc
     6181 agagcagatt gtactgagag tgcaccatat gcggtgtgaa ataccgcaca gatgcgtaag
     6241 gagaaaatac cgcatcaggc gccattcgcc attcaggctg cgcaactgtt gggaagggcg
     6301 atcggtgcgg gcctcttcgc tattacgcca gctggcgaaa gggggatgtg ctgcaaggcg
     6361 attaagttgg gtaacgccag ggttttccca gtcacgacgt tgtaaaacga cggccagtgc
     6421 caagctg
//
