>Addgene plasmid #72484 | pCDH-EF1s | addgene partial sequence | sequence record 134992 | WPRE-R 5'-CATAGCGTAAAAGGAGCAACA-3'
ATCCAGAGGTTGATTGTCGACGAATTCGCGGCCGCGTTTAAACGCTAGCGGATCCGTCTAGCGTAGGCGC
CGGTCACAGCTTGGATCTGTAACGGCGCAGAACAGAAAACGAAACAAAGACGTAGAGTTGAGCAAGCAGG
GTCAGGCAAAGCGTGGAGAGCCGGCTGAGTCTAGGTAGGCTCCAAGGGAGCGCCGGACAAAGGCCCGGTC
TCGACCTGAGCTTTAAACTTACCTAGACGGCGGACGCAGTTCAGGAGGCACCACAGGCGGGAGGCGGCAG
AACGCGACTCAACCGGCGTGGATGGCGGCCTCAGGTAGGGCGGCGGGCGCGTGAAGGAGAGATGCGAGCC
CCTCGAAGCTTCAGCTGTGTTCTGGCGGCAAACCCGTTGCGAAAAAGAACGTTCACGGCGACTACTGCAC
TTATATACGGTTCTCCCCCACCCTCGGGAAAAAGGCGGAGCCAGTACACGACATCACTTTCCCAGTTTAC
CCCGCGCCACCTTCTCTAGGCACCCGTTCAATTGCCGACCCCTCCCCCCAACTTCTCGGGGACTGTGGGC
GATGTGCGCTCTGCCCACTGACGGGCACCGGAGCGATCGCAGATCCTTGTATCGATAAAATTTTGAATTT
TGTAATTTGTTTTTGTAATTCTTTAGTTTGTATGTCTGTTGCTATTATGTCTACTATTCTTTCCCCTGCA
CTGTACCCCCCAATCCCCCCTTTTCTTTTAAAAGTTAACCGATACCGTCGAGATCCGTTCACTAATCGAA
TGGATCTGTCTCTGTCTCTCTCTCCACCTTCTTCTTCTATTCCTTCGG
