>Addgene plasmid #72484 | pCDH-EF1s | addgene partial sequence | sequence record 134993 | EF1a-F_alt 5'-gccgtgaacgttctttttc-3'
GCTTCGAGGGGCTCGCATCTCTCCTTCACGCGCCCGCCGCCCTACCTGAGGCCGCCATCCACGCCGGTTG
AGTCGCGTTCTGCCGCCTCCCGCCTGTGGTGCCTCCTGAACTGCGTCCGCCGTCTAGGTAAGTTTAAAGC
TCAGGTCGAGACCGGGCCTTTGTCCGGCGCTCCCTTGGAGCCTACCTAGACTCAGCCGGCTCTCCACGCT
TTGCCTGACCCTGCTTGCTCAACTCTACGTCTTTGTTTCGTTTTCTGTTCTGCGCCGTTACAGATCCAAG
CTGTGACCGGCGCCTACGCTAGACGGATCCGCTAGCGTTTAAACGCGGCCGCGAATTCGTCGACAATCAA
CCTCTGGATTACAAAATTTGTGAAAGATTGACTGGTATTCTTAACTATGTTGCTCCTTTTACGCTATGTG
GATACGCTGCTTTAATGCCTTTGTATCATGCTATTGCTTCCCGTATGGCTTTCATTTTCTCCTCCTTGTA
TAAATCCTGGTTGCTGTCTCTTTATGAGGAGTTGTGGCCCGTTGTCAGGCAACGTGGCGTGGTGTGCACT
GTGTTTGCTGACGCAACCCCCACTGGTTGGGGCATTGCCACCACCTGTCAGCTCCTTTCCGGGACTTTCG
CTTTCCCCCTCCCTATTGCCACGGCGGAACTCATCGCCGCCTGCCTTGCCCGCTGCTGGACAGGGGCTCG
GCTGTTGGGCACTGACAATTCCGTGGTGTTGTCGGGGAAATCATCGTCCTTTCCTTGGCTGCTCGCCTGT
GTTGCCACCTGGATTCTGCGCGGGACGTCCTTCTGCTACGTCCCTTCGGCCCTCA
